Addgene plasmid #119579: pC0.035
Purpose: Level 0 part. Promoter
Depositing lab: Alistair McCormick. Depositing organization: University of Edinburgh. Publication: CyanoGate: A Modular Cloning Suite for Engineering Cyanobacteria Based on the Plant MoClo Syntax. Vasudevan R, Gale GAR, Schiavon AA, Puzorjov A, Malin J, Gillespie MD, Vavitsas K, Zulkower V, Wang B, Howe CJ, Lea-Smith DJ, McCormick AJ. Plant Physiol. 2019 May;180(1):39-55. doi: 10.1104/pp.18.01401. Epub 2019 Feb 28. PubMed 30819783.
Backbone
  Vector backbone: PICH41295
  Backbone size w/o insert (bp): 2247
  Vector type: Synthetic Biology
Growth in bacteria
  Bacterial resistance: Spectinomycin, 50 μg/mL
  Growth temperature: 37°C
  Growth strain: DH5alpha
  Copy number: High Copy
Gene/Insert
  Gene/Insert name: J23105MH
  Species: Synthetic
  Insert size (bp): 88
  Cloning method: Restriction Enzyme; 5′ cloning site BpiI (destroyed during cloning); 3′ cloning site BpiI (destroyed during cloning)
  Sequencing primers: 5′ ttgagtgagctgataccgct; 3′ GTCTCATGAGCGGATACATATTTGAATG
Terms and licenses: Academic/Nonprofit Terms; Industry Terms: Not Available to Industry
Depositor comments: Please visit https://www.biorxiv.org/content/10.1101/426700v1 for bioRxiv preprint.
How to cite: pC0.035 was a gift from Alistair McCormick (Addgene plasmid # 119579 ; http://n2t.net/addgene:119579 ; RRID:Addgene_119579)
