[The description below was written by a language model from this plasmid's Addgene catalogue record and pLannotate feature annotations shown in this document.]
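Description:
pC0.035 is a Level 0 promoter part from the CyanoGate modular cloning suite, a toolkit that extends the plant MoClo (Golden Gate) syntax to the engineering of cyanobacteria. It is built in the small pICH41295 Level 0 acceptor backbone and is propagated in E. coli as a high-copy plasmid. Replication relies on a ColE1/pUC-type origin. Selection is with spectinomycin, through an aadA aminoglycoside adenylyltransferase gene. The feature table places an AmpR (bla) promoter upstream of this marker, along with short fragments of an integrase and a gentamicin acetyltransferase gene. These fragments are most likely non-functional remnants of the integron-derived cassette from which the marker was taken.

The payload is an 88 bp synthetic insert named J23105MH. The name suggests a derivative of the J23105 member of the Anderson constitutive promoter series, but the record does not explain the "MH" suffix. In the sequenced plasmid of about 2.3 kb, annotation detects a partial match to the related J23119 consensus promoter, followed closely by a lac operator, and a short lacI-like fragment lies just upstream. The record does not say whether the operator is meant to confer lac repressor-dependent regulation, and no intact lacI gene is present.

The part was inserted using BpiI, and both sites were destroyed during cloning, as is usual for MoClo Level 0 assembly. The promoter can then be released as a standard module and combined with coding sequence, terminator and other parts into higher-level transcription units. Its typical use is as one of a graded set of promoters for tuning gene expression in cyanobacterial hosts.
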