Features (pLannotate 1.2.2; 8 found; start..end, strand, type, name):
    110..214     +  promoter       AmpR promoter: bla
    205..285     -  CDS            int (fragment): INT2_ECOLX - Protein inferred from homology: Swiss-Prot protein existence level 3. Putative integrase believed to be involved in the insertion of antibiotic resistance genes into plasmids and transposons. From Escherichia coli.
    373..429     +  CDS            GmR (fragment): gentamycin acetyltransferase; aacC1; confers resistance to gentamycin
    436..1224    +  CDS            aadA: S3AD_ECOLX - Experimental evidence at protein level: Swiss-Prot protein existence level 1. Mediates bacterial resistance to the antibiotics streptomycin and spectinomycin. From Escherichia coli.
   1398..1986    +  rep_origin     ori: high-copy-number ColE1/pMB1/pBR322/pUC origin of replication
   2169..2218    +  CDS            lacI (fragment): lac repressor; lacI; The lac repressor binds to the lac operator to inhibit transcription in E. coli. This inhibition can be relieved by adding lactose or isopropyl-β-D-thiogalactopyranoside (IPTG).
   2244..2262    +  promoter       J23119(SpeI) promoter (fragment): bacterial promoter (Registry of Standard Biological Parts BBa J23119) modified to end with an SpeI site
   2275..2291    +  protein_bind   lac operator: The lac repressor binds to the lac operator to inhibit transcription in E. coli. This inhibition can be relieved by adding lactose or isopropyl-β-D-thiogalactopyranoside (IPTG). lac repressor encoded by lacI
>Addgene plasmid #119579 | pC0.035 | addgene full sequence | sequence record 234197 | Addgene NGS Result
GTGGCTCTTCAGTGGACGAAAGGGCCTCGTGATACGCCTATTTTTATAGGTTAATGTCATGATAATAATG
GTTTCTTAGACGTCAGGTGGCACTTTTCGGGGAAATGTGCGCGGAACCCCTATTTGTTTATTTTTCTAAA
TACATTCAAATATGTATCCGCTCATGAGACAATAACCCTGATAAATGCTTCAATAATATTGAAAAAGGAA
GAGTATGCGCTCACGCAACTGGTCCAGAACCTTGACCGAACGCAGCGGTGGTAACGGCGCAGTGGCGGTT
TTCATGGCTTGTTATGACTGTTTTTTTTTGGGGTACAGTCTATGCCTCGGGCATCCAAGCAGCAAGCGCG
TTACGCCGTGGGTCGATGTTTGATGTTATGGAGCAGCAACGATGTTACGCAGCAGGGCAGTCGCCCTAAA
ACAAAGTTAAACATCATGAGGGAAGCGGTGATCGCCGAAGTATCGACTCAACTATCAGAGGTAGTTGGCG
TCATCGAGCGCCATCTCGAACCGACGTTGCTGGCCGTACATTTGTACGGCTCCGCAGTGGATGGCGGCCT
GAAGCCACACAGCGATATTGATTTGCTGGTTACGGTGACCGTAAGGCTTGATGAAACAACGCGGCGAGCT
TTGATCAACGACCTTTTGGAAACTTCGGCTTCCCCTGGAGAGAGCGAGATTCTCCGCGCTGTAGAAGTCA
CCATTGTTGTGCACGACGACATCATTCCGTGGCGTTATCCAGCTAAGCGCGAACTGCAATTTGGAGAATG
GCAGCGCAATGACATTCTTGCAGGTATCTTCGAGCCAGCCACGATCGACATTGATCTGGCTATCTTGCTG
ACAAAAGCAAGAGAACATAGCGTTGCCTTGGTAGGTCCAGCGGCGGAGGAACTCTTTGATCCGGTTCCTG
AACAGGATCTATTTGAGGCGCTAAATGAAACCTTAACGCTATGGAACTCGCCGCCCGACTGGGCTGGCGA
TGAGCGAAATGTAGTGCTTACGTTGTCCCGCATTTGGTACAGCGCAGTAACCGGCAAAATCGCGCCGAAG
GATGTCGCTGCCGACTGGGCAATGGAGCGCCTGCCGGCCCAGTATCAGCCCGTCATACTTGAAGCTAGAC
AGGCTTATCTTGGACAAGAAGAAGATCGCTTGGCCTCGCGCGCAGATCAGTTGGAAGAATTTGTCCATTA
CGTAAAAGGCGAGATCACCAAGGTAGTCGGCAAATAACTGTCAGACCAAGTTTACTCATATATACTTTAG
ATTGATTTAAAACTTCATTTTTAATTTAAAAGGATCTAGGTGAAGATCCTTTTTGATAATCTCATGACCA
AAATCCCTTAACGTGAGTTTTCGTTCCACTGAGCGTCAGACCCCGTAGAAAAGATCAAAGGATCTTCTTG
AGATCCTTTTTTTCTGCGCGTAATCTGCTGCTTGCAAACAAAAAAACCACCGCTACCAGCGGTGGTTTGT
TTGCCGGATCAAGAGCTACCAACTCTTTTTCCGAAGGTAACTGGCTTCAGCAGAGCGCAGATACCAAATA
CTGTTCTTCTAGTGTAGCCGTAGTTAGGCCACCACTTCAAGAACTCTGTAGCACCGCCTACATACCTCGC
TCTGCTAATCCTGTTACCAGTGGCTGCTGCCAGTGGCGATAAGTCGTGTCTTACCGGGTTGGACTCAAGA
CGATAGTTACCGGATAAGGCGCAGCGGTCGGGCTGAACGGGGGGTTCGTGCACACAGCCCAGCTTGGAGC
GAACGACCTACACCGAACTGAGATACCTACAGCGTGAGCTATGAGAAAGCGCCACGCTTCCCGAAGGGAG
AAAGGCGGACAGGTATCCGGTAAGCGGCAGGGTCGGAACAGGAGAGCGCACGAGGGAGCTTCCAGGGGGA
AACGCCTGGTATCTTTATAGTCCTGTCGGGTTTCGCCACCTCTGACTTGAGCGTCGATTTTTGTGATGCT
CGTCAGGGGGGCGGAGCCTATGGAAAAACGCCAGCAACGCGGCCTTTTTACGGTTCCTGGCCTTTTGCTG
GCCTTTTGCTCACATGTTCTTTCCTGCGTTATCCCCTGATTCTGTGGATAACCGTATTACCGCCTTTGAG
TGAGCTGATACCGCTCGCCGCAGCCGAACGACCGAGCGCAGCGAGTCAGTGAGCGAGGAAGCGGAAGAGC
GCCCAATACGCAAACCGCCTCTCCCCGCGCGTTGGCCGATTCATTAATCACTCTGTGGTCTCAGGAGTTT
ACGGCTAGCTCAGTCCTAGGTACTATGCTAGCTATTGTGAGCGGATAACAATTTCACACATACTAGAGAA
AGAGGAGAAATACTAAATGTGAGACCACGAA
