>Addgene plasmid #119579 | pC0.035 | depositor partial sequence | sequence record 226053 | J23105MH
TTTACGGCTAGCTCAGTCCTAGGTACTATGCTAGCTATTGTGAGCGGATAACAATTTCACACATACTAGA
GAAAGAGGAGAAATACTA
